Addgene plasmid #196337: pGA-red-maxi
Purpose: (Empty Backbone) Easy-MISE toolkit Level 1 destination plasmid for cassette cloning with BsaI-based Golden Gate Assembly; allowing fast postitive clones test with mRFP1 fluorescent protein-based red/white screening
Depositing lab: Paola Branduardi. Depositing organization: Universita degli Studi di Milano-Bicocca. Publication: Easy Modular Integrative fuSion-ready Expression (Easy-MISE) Toolkit for Fast Engineering of Heterologous Productions in Saccharomyces cerevisiae. Maestroni L, Butti P, Milanesi R, Pagliari S, Campone L, Serra I, Branduardi P. ACS Synth Biol. 2023 Apr 14. doi: 10.1021/acssynbio.3c00015. PubMed 37058502.
Backbone
  Vector backbone: pGA-red-maxi
  Backbone manufacturer: IndBioTech Lab
  Backbone size (bp): 6605
  Modifications to backbone: The backbone was synthetically assembled from parts of other plasmids. It bears a mRFP1 fluorescent protein placeholder that is excided upon cloning
  Vector type: Synthetic Biology ; Golden Gate Assembly backbone
  Selectable markers: URA3
Growth in bacteria
  Bacterial resistance: Ampicillin, 100 μg/mL
  Growth temperature: 37°C
  Growth strain: DH5alpha
  Copy number: High Copy
Terms and licenses: Academic/Nonprofit Terms; Industry Terms: Not Available to Industry
Depositor comments: The plasmid was synthetically assembled from parts of other vectors: mRFP1 fluorescent protein plasmid (a gift from Macarena Larroude (Addgene plasmid #120731)); YCplac33 (Gietz and Akio, 1988).
How to cite: pGA-red-maxi was a gift from Paola Branduardi (Addgene plasmid # 196337 ; http://n2t.net/addgene:196337 ; RRID:Addgene_196337)
