[The description below was written by a language model from this plasmid's Addgene catalogue record and pLannotate feature annotations shown in this document.]
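Description:
pGA-red-maxi is an empty Level 1 destination plasmid from the Easy-MISE (Easy Modular Integrative fuSion-ready Expression) toolkit, a Golden Gate system for engineering heterologous production in Saccharomyces cerevisiae. It is an E. coli–yeast shuttle vector of about 6.6 kb that was assembled synthetically from parts of other plasmids, namely the centromeric vector YCplac33 and an mRFP1 donor plasmid. In bacteria it replicates from a high-copy ColE1/pUC-type origin and is selected with ampicillin through the bla gene under its own promoter. In yeast, a CEN4/ARS1 element supports stable, low-copy episomal maintenance. The URA3 gene with its native promoter complements uracil auxotrophy and can be counterselected with 5-FOA.

The cloning site is occupied by a placeholder cassette in which mRFP1 is driven by an E. coli lac promoter with its CAP binding site and lac operator, followed by the rrnB T1 and T7Te terminators. According to the record, BsaI-based Golden Gate assembly of an expression cassette excises this placeholder. Colonies carrying the unmodified vector therefore appear red, while correct recombinants are white, giving a fast visual screen for positive clones. The BsaI sites themselves are not annotated in the feature table.

The remaining annotations appear to be leftovers from the parental vectors rather than functional modules. They include a second lac promoter/operator copy, fragments of lacI, lacZα and the pUC multiple cloning site, and short tet promoter, bom and RMD1 fragments. Because this is an empty backbone, the yeast promoter, coding sequence and terminator come from the parts the user assembles into it.
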