Features (pLannotate 1.2.2; 21 found; start..end, strand, type, name):
    938..956     -  promoter       tet promoter (fragment): E. coli promoter for tetracycline efflux protein gene
   1046..1849    -  CDS            URA3: orotidine-5'-phosphate decarboxylase, required for uracil biosynthesis; S. cerevisiae URA3; yeast auxotrophic marker, counterselectable with 5-fluoroorotic acid (5-FOA)
   1850..2064    -  promoter       URA3 promoter: S. cerevisiae URA3
   2175..2279    +  promoter       AmpR promoter: bla
   2280..3140    +  CDS            AmpR: β-lactamase; bla; confers resistance to ampicillin, carbenicillin, and related antibiotics
   3311..3899    +  rep_origin     ori: high-copy-number ColE1/pMB1/pBR322/pUC origin of replication
   4082..4174    +  CDS            lacI (fragment): lac repressor; lacI; The lac repressor binds to the lac operator to inhibit transcription in E. coli. This inhibition can be relieved by adding lactose or isopropyl-β-D-thiogalactopyranoside (IPTG).
   4187..4208    +  protein_bind   CAP binding site: CAP binding activates transcription in the presence of cAMP. E. coli catabolite activator protein
   4223..4253    +  promoter       lac promoter: promoter for the E. coli lac operon
   4261..4277    +  protein_bind   lac operator: The lac repressor binds to the lac operator to inhibit transcription in E. coli. This inhibition can be relieved by adding lactose or isopropyl-β-D-thiogalactopyranoside (IPTG). lac repressor encoded by lacI
   4314..4358    -  misc_feature   MCS (fragment): pUC18/19 multiple cloning site
   4389..4410    +  protein_bind   CAP binding site: CAP binding activates transcription in the presence of cAMP. E. coli catabolite activator protein
   4425..4455    +  promoter       lac promoter: promoter for the E. coli lac operon
   4463..4479    +  protein_bind   lac operator: The lac repressor binds to the lac operator to inhibit transcription in E. coli. This inhibition can be relieved by adding lactose or isopropyl-β-D-thiogalactopyranoside (IPTG). lac repressor encoded by lacI
   4515..5189    +  CDS            mRFP1: mRFP1 is a basic (constitutively fluorescent) red fluorescent protein published in 2002, derived from Discosoma sp.. It is reported to be a somewhat slowly-maturing monomer with low acid sensitivity.
   5237..5308    +  terminator     rrnB T1 terminator: transcription terminator T1 from the E. coli rrnB gene
   5324..5351    +  terminator     T7Te terminator: phage T7 early transcription terminator
   5385..5542    +  CDS            lacZα (fragment): LacZα fragment of β-galactosidase; lacZ fragment
   5548..5599    -  misc_feature   bom (fragment): basis of mobility region from pBR322
   5604..5714    +  CDS            RMD1 (fragment): RMD1_YEAST - Experimental evidence at protein level: Swiss-Prot protein existence level 1. Required for sporulation where it is believed to have a role in meiotic nuclear division. From Saccharomyces cerevisiae (strain ATCC 204508 / S288c) (Baker's yeast).
   6162..711     -  misc_feature   CEN/ARS (across the origin): S. cerevisiae CEN4 centromere fused to the autonomously replicating sequence ARS1/ARS416
>Addgene plasmid #196337 | pGA-red-maxi | addgene full sequence | sequence record 393160 | Addgene NGS Result
TTATCTATCTGCATGAACACGAAATCTTTACTTGACGACTTGAGGCTGATGGTGTTTATGCAAAGAAACC
ACTGTGTTTAATATGTGTCACTGTTTGATATTACTGTCAGCGTAGAAGATAATAGTAAAAGCGGTTAATA
AGTGTATTTGAGATAAGTGTGATAAAGTTTTTACAGCGAAAAGACGATAAATACAAGAAAATGATTACGA
GGATACGGAGAGAGGTATGTACATGTGTATTTATATACTAAGCTGCCGGCGGTTGTTTGCAAGACCGAGA
AAAGGCTAGCAAGAATCGGGTCATTGTAGCGTATGCGCCTGTGAACATTCTCTTCAACAAGTTTGATTCC
ATTGCGGTGAAATGGTAAAAGTCAACCCCCTGCGATGTATATTTTCCTGTACAATCAATCAAAAAGCCAA
ATGATTTAGCATTATCTTTACATCTTGTTATTTTACAGATTTTATGTTTAGATCTTTTATGCTTGCTTTT
CAAAAGGCTTGCAGGCAAGTGCACAAACAATACTTAAATAAATACTACTCAGTAATAACCTATTTCTTAG
CATTTTTGACGAAATTTGCTATTTTGTTAGAGTCTTTTACACCATTTGTCTCCACACCTCCGCTTACATC
AACACCAATAACGCCATTTAATCTAAGCGCATCACCAACATTTTCTGGCGTCAGTCCACCAGCTAACATA
AAATGTAAGCTCTCGGGGCTCTCTTGCCTTCCAACCCAGTCAGAAATCGAGTTCCAATCCAAAAGTTCAC
CTGTCCCACCTGCTTCTGAATCAAACAAGGGAATAAACGAATGAGGTTTCTGTGAAGCTGCACTGAGTAG
TATGTTGCAGTCTTTTGGAAATACGAGTCTTTTAATAACTGGCAAACCGAGGAACTCTTGGTATTCTTGC
CACGACTCATCTCCATGCAGTTGGACGATCGATGATAAGCTGTCAAACATGAGAATTGGGTAATAACTGA
TATAATTAAATTGAAGCTCTAATTTGTGAGTTTAGTATACATGCATTTACTTATAATACAGTTTTTTAGT
TTTGCTGGCCGCATCTTCTCAAATATGCTTCCCAGCCTGCTTTTCTGTAACGTTCACCCTCTACCTTAGC
ATCCCTTCCCTTTGCAAATAGTCCTCTTCCAACAATAATAATGTCAGATCCTGTAGAGACTACATCATCC
ACGGTTCTATACTGTTGACCCAATGCGTCTCCCTTGTCATCTAAACCCACACCGGGTGTCATAATCAACC
AATCGTAACCTTCATCTCTTCCACCCATGTCTCTTTGAGCAATAAAGCCGATAACAAAATCTTTGTCGCT
CTTCGCAATGTCAACAGTACCCTTAGTATATTCTCCAGTAGATAGGGAGCCCTTGCATGACAATTCTGCT
AACATCAAAAGGCCTCTAGGTTCCTTTGTTACTTCTTCTGCCGCCTGCTTCAAACCGCTAACAATACCTG
GGCCCACCACACCGTGTGCATTCGTAATGTCTGCCCATTCTGCTATTCTGTATACACCCGCAGAGTACTG
CAATTTGACTGTATTACCAATGTCAGCAAATTTTCTGTCTTCGAAGAGTAAAAAATTGTACTTGGCGGAT
AATGCCTTTAGCGGCTTAACTGTGCCCTCCATGGAAAAATCAGTCAAGATATCCACATGTGTTTTTAGTA
AACAAATTTTGGGACCTAATGCTTCAACTAACTCCAGTAATTCCTTGGTGGTACGAACATCCAATGAAGC
ACACAAGTTTGTTTGCTTTTCGTGCATGATATTAAATAGCTTGGCAGCAACAGGACTAGGATGAGTAGCA
GCACGTTCCTTATATGTAGCTTTCGACATGATTTATCTTCGTTTCCTGCATGTTTTTGTTCTGTGCAGTT
GGGTTAAGAATACTGGGCAATTTCATGTTTCTTCAACACTACATATGCGTATATATACCAATCTAAGTCT
GTGCTCCTTCCTTCGTTCTTCCTTCTGTTCGGAGATTACCGAATCAAAAAAATTTCAAGGAAACCGAAAT
CAAAAAAAAGAATAAAAAAAAATGATGAATTGAAAAGCTAATTCTTGAAGACGAAAGGGCCTCGTGATAC
GCCTATTTTTATAGGTTAATGTCATGATAATAATGGTTTCTTAGACGTCAGGTGGCACTTTTCGGGGAAA
TGTGCGCGGAACCCCTATTTGTTTATTTTTCTAAATACATTCAAATATGTATCCGCTCATGAGACAATAA
CCCTGATAAATGCTTCAATAATATTGAAAAAGGAAGAGTATGAGTATTCAACATTTCCGTGTCGCCCTTA
TTCCCTTTTTTGCGGCATTTTGCCTTCCTGTTTTTGCTCACCCAGAAACGCTGGTGAAAGTAAAAGATGC
TGAAGATCAGTTGGGTGCACGAGTGGGTTACATCGAACTGGATCTCAACAGCGGTAAGATCCTTGAGAGT
TTTCGCCCCGAAGAACGTTTTCCAATGATGAGCACTTTTAAAGTTCTGCTATGTGGCGCGGTATTATCCC
GTATTGACGCCGGGCAAGAGCAACTCGGTCGCCGCATACACTATTCTCAGAATGACTTGGTTGAGTACTC
ACCAGTCACAGAAAAGCATCTTACGGATGGCATGACAGTAAGAGAATTATGCAGTGCTGCCATAACCATG
AGTGATAACACTGCGGCCAACTTACTTCTGACAACGATCGGAGGACCGAAGGAGCTAACCGCTTTTTTGC
ACAACATGGGGGATCATGTAACTCGCCTTGATCGTTGGGAACCGGAGCTGAATGAAGCCATACCAAACGA
CGAGCGTGACACCACGATGCCTGTAGCAATGGCAACAACGTTGCGCAAACTATTAACTGGCGAACTACTT
ACTCTAGCTTCCCGGCAACAATTAATAGACTGGATGGAGGCGGATAAAGTTGCAGGACCACTTCTGCGCT
CGGCCCTTCCGGCTGGCTGGTTTATTGCTGATAAATCTGGAGCCGGTGAGCGTGGATCTCGCGGTATCAT
TGCAGCACTGGGGCCAGATGGTAAGCCCTCCCGTATCGTAGTTATCTACACGACGGGGAGTCAGGCAACT
ATGGATGAACGAAATAGACAGATCGCTGAGATAGGTGCCTCACTGATTAAGCATTGGTAACTGTCAGACC
AAGTTTACTCATATATACTTTAGATTGATTTAAAACTTCATTTTTAATTTAAAAGGATCTAGGTGAAGAT
CCTTTTTGATAATCTCATGACCAAAATCCCTTAACGTGAGTTTTCGTTCCACTGAGCGTCAGACCCCGTA
GAAAAGATCAAAGGATCTTCTTGAGATCCTTTTTTTCTGCGCGTAATCTGCTGCTTGCAAACAAAAAAAC
CACCGCTACCAGCGGTGGTTTGTTTGCCGGATCAAGAGCTACCAACTCTTTTTCCGAAGGTAACTGGCTT
CAGCAGAGCGCAGATACCAAATACTGTTCTTCTAGTGTAGCCGTAGTTAGGCCACCACTTCAAGAACTCT
GTAGCACCGCCTACATACCTCGCTCTGCTAATCCTGTTACCAGTGGCTGCTGCCAGTGGCGATAAGTCGT
GTCTTACCGGGTTGGACTCAAGACGATAGTTACCGGATAAGGCGCAGCGGTCGGGCTGAACGGGGGGTTC
GTGCACACAGCCCAGCTTGGAGCGAACGACCTACACCGAACTGAGATACCTACAGCGTGAGCTATGAGAA
AGCGCCACGCTTCCCGAAGGGAGAAAGGCGGACAGGTATCCGGTAAGCGGCAGGGTCGGAACAGGAGAGC
GCACGAGGGAGCTTCCAGGGGGAAACGCCTGGTATCTTTATAGTCCTGTCGGGTTTCGCCACCTCTGACT
TGAGCGTCGATTTTTGTGATGCTCGTCAGGGGGGCGGAGCCTATGGAAAAACGCCAGCAACGCGGCCTTT
TTACGGTTCCTGGCCTTTTGCTGGCCTTTTGCTCACATGTTCTTTCCTGCGTTATCCCCTGATTCTGTGG
ATAACCGTATTACCGCCTTTGAGTGAGCTGATACCGCTCGCCGCAGCCGAACGACCGAGCGCAGCGAGTC
AGTGAGCGAGGAAGCGGAAGAGCGCCCAATACGCAAACCGCCTCTCCCCGCGCGTTGGCCGATTCATTAA
TGCAGCTGGCACGACAGGTTTCCCGACTGGAAAGCGGGCAGTGAGCGCAACGCAATTAATGTGAGTTAGC
TCACTCATTAGGCACCCCAGGCTTTACACTTTATGCTTCCGGCTCGTATGTTGTGTGGAATTGTGAGCGG
ATAACAATTTCACACAGGAAACAGCTATGACCATGATTACGCCAAGCTTGCATGCCTGCAGGTCGACTCT
AGAGGATCCCCGGGTACCCGGATCCGCTAGCTGCCAGAGACCCGCAATTAATGTGAGTTAGCTCACTCAT
TAGGCACCCCAGGCTTTACACTTTATGCTTCCGGCTCGTATGTTGTGTGGAATTGTGAGCGGATAACAAT
TTCACACATACTAGAGAAAGAGGAGAAATACTAGATGGCTTCCTCCGAAGACGTTATCAAAGAGTTCATG
CGTTTCAAAGTTCGTATGGAAGGTTCCGTTAACGGTCACGAGTTCGAAATCGAAGGTGAAGGTGAAGGTC
GTCCGTACGAAGGTACCCAGACCGCTAAACTGAAAGTTACCAAAGGTGGTCCGCTGCCGTTCGCTTGGGA
CATCCTGTCCCCGCAGTTCCAGTACGGTTCCAAAGCTTACGTTAAACACCCGGCTGACATCCCGGACTAC
CTGAAACTGTCCTTCCCGGAAGGTTTCAAATGGGAACGTGTTATGAACTTCGAAGACGGTGGTGTTGTTA
CCGTTACCCAGGACTCCTCCCTGCAAGACGGTGAGTTCATCTACAAAGTTAAACTGCGTGGTACCAACTT
CCCGTCCGACGGTCCGGTTATGCAGAAAAAAACCATGGGTTGGGAAGCTTCCACCGAACGTATGTACCCG
GAAGACGGTGCTCTGAAAGGTGAAATCAAAATGCGTCTGAAACTGAAAGACGGTGGTCACTACGACGCTG
AAGTTAAAACCACCTACATGGCTAAAAAACCGGTTCAGCTGCCGGGTGCTTACAAAACCGACATCAAACT
GGACATCACCTCCCACAACGAAGACTACACCATCGTTGAACAGTACGAACGTGCTGAAGGTCGTCACTCC
ACCGGTGCTTAATAACGCTGATAGTGCTAGTGTAGATCGCTACTAGAGCCAGGCATCAAATAAAACGAAA
GGCTCAGTCGAAAGACTGGGCCTTTCGTTTTATCTGTTGTTTGTCGGTGAACGCTCTCTACTAGAGTCAC
ACTGGCTCACCTTCGGGTGGGCCTTTCTGCGTTTATATAGGTCTCTGCAAGCTAGCGAGCTCGAATTCAC
TGGCCGTCGTTTTACAACGTCGTGACTGGGAAAACCCTGGCGTTACCCAACTTAATCGCCTTGCAGCACA
TCCCCCTTTCGCCAGCTGGCGTAATAGCGAAGAGGCCCGCACCGATCGCCCTTCCCAACAGTTGCGCAGC
CTGAATGGCGAATGGCGCCTGATGCGGTATTTTCTCCTTACGCATCTGTGCGGTATTTCACACCGCATAA
TCGCTGGGCCATTCTCATGAAGAATATCTTGAATTTATTGTCATATTACTAGTTGGTGTGGAAGTCCTAA
TATCGGTGATCAATATAGTGGTTGACATGCTGGCTAGTCAACATTGAGCCTTTTGATCATGCAAATATAT
TACGGTATTTTACAATCAAATATCAAACTTAACTATTGACTTTATAACTTATTTAGGTGGTAACATTCTT
ATAAAAAAGAAAAAAATTACTGCAAAACAGTACTAGCTTTTAACTTGTATCCTAGGTTATCTATGCTGTC
TCACCATAGAGAATATTACCTATTTCAGAATGTATGTCCATGATTCGCCGGGTAAATACATATAATACAC
AAATCTGGCTTAATAAAGTCTATAATATATCTCATAAAGAAGTGCTAAATTGGCTAGTGCTATATATTTT
TAAGAAAATTTCTTTTGACTAAGTCCATATCGACTTTGTAAAAGTTCACATTAGCATACATATATTACAC
GAGCCAGAAATAGTAACTTTTGCCTAAATCACAAATTGCAAAATTTAATTGCTTGCAAAAGGTCACATGC
TTATAATCAACTTTTTTAAAAATTTAAAATACTTTTTTATTTTTTATTTTTAAACATAAATGAAATAATT
TATTTATTGTTTATGATTACCGAAACATAAAACCTGCTCAAGAAAAAGAAACTGTTTTGTCCTTGGAAAA
AAAGCACTACCTAGGAGCGGCCAAAATGCCGAGGCTTTCATAGCTTAAACTCTTTACAGAAAATAGGCAT
TATAGATCAGTTCGAGTTTTCTTATTCTTCCTTCCGGTTTTATCGTCACAGTTTTACAGTAAATAAGTAT
CACCTCTTAGAGTTCGATGATAAGCTGTCAAACATGAGAATTAATTCCACATGTTAAAATAGTGAAGGAG
CATGTTCGGCACACAGTGGACCGAACGTGGGGTAAGTGCACTAGGGTCCGGTTAAACGGATCTCGCATTG
ATGAGGCAACGCTAATTATCAACATATAGATTG
